Addgene plasmid #181806: GsI-IIC-RT
Purpose: GsI-IIC RT
Depositing lab: Erik Sontheimer. Depositing organization: University of Massachusetts, Worcester. Publication: A split prime editor with untethered reverse transcriptase and circular RNA template. Liu B, Dong X, Cheng H, Zheng C, Chen Z, Rodriguez TC, Liang SQ, Xue W, Sontheimer EJ. Nat Biotechnol. 2022 Apr 4. pii: 10.1038/s41587-022-01255-9. doi: 10.1038/s41587-022-01255-9. PubMed 35379962.
Backbone
  Vector backbone: pCMV
  Vector type: Mammalian Expression
Growth in bacteria
  Bacterial resistance: Ampicillin, 100 μg/mL
  Growth temperature: 37°C
  Growth strain: DH5alpha
  Copy number: Unknown
Gene/Insert
  Gene/Insert name: GsI-IIC-RT
Terms and licenses: Academic/Nonprofit Terms; Industry Terms: Not Available to Industry
How to cite: GsI-IIC-RT was a gift from Erik Sontheimer (Addgene plasmid # 181806 ; http://n2t.net/addgene:181806 ; RRID:Addgene_181806)
