[The description below was written by a language model from this plasmid's Addgene catalogue record and pLannotate feature annotations shown in this document.]
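Description:
GsI-IIC-RT is a mammalian expression plasmid of 4,786 nt built on a pCMV backbone and carrying a single insert, the GsI-IIC reverse transcriptase. GsI-IIC RT is generally known as a thermostable group II intron-encoded reverse transcriptase of bacterial origin. The record itself gives only the insert name and does not state a source species, codon optimisation, tags or localisation signals. The plasmid is propagated in E. coli through a high-copy ColE1/pUC-type origin and selected with ampicillin via the β-lactamase gene and its native promoter. No mammalian selection marker is annotated, so the design suits transient transfection.

The expression cassette consists of the human cytomegalovirus immediate-early enhancer and promoter at the start of the sequence and a bovine growth hormone polyadenylation signal roughly 1.5 kb downstream. The automated annotation leaves the region between them unlabelled, and this gap is where the reverse transcriptase coding sequence presumably lies, although the feature table does not confirm its boundaries or any fused elements. The remaining annotations are short backbone remnants with no evident role in the payload: a fragment of the SV40 promoter, a piece of a multiple cloning site, the lac promoter, operator and CAP site, a lacI fragment, and a partial bom region.

The associated publication describes a split prime editor in which the reverse transcriptase is untethered from the Cas9 nickase and supplied separately. This suggests the plasmid serves to express a stand-alone alternative reverse transcriptase in mammalian cells for testing in that system, though the record's purpose field states only the enzyme name.
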