Features (pLannotate 1.2.2; 13 found; start..end, strand, type, name):
      1..380     +  enhancer       CMV enhancer: human cytomegalovirus immediate early enhancer
    381..584     +  promoter       CMV promoter: human cytomegalovirus (CMV) immediate early promoter
   2096..2320    +  polyA_signal   bGH poly(A) signal: bovine growth hormone polyadenylation signal
   2324..2345    +  promoter       SV40 promoter (fragment): SV40 enhancer and early promoter
   2350..2366    +  misc_feature   MCS (fragment): pBluescript multiple cloning site
   2415..2431    -  protein_bind   lac operator: The lac repressor binds to the lac operator to inhibit transcription in E. coli. This inhibition can be relieved by adding lactose or isopropyl-β-D-thiogalactopyranoside (IPTG). lac repressor encoded by lacI
   2439..2469    -  promoter       lac promoter: promoter for the E. coli lac operon
   2484..2505    -  protein_bind   CAP binding site: CAP binding activates transcription in the presence of cAMP. E. coli catabolite activator protein
   2518..2610    -  CDS            lacI (fragment): lac repressor; lacI; The lac repressor binds to the lac operator to inhibit transcription in E. coli. This inhibition can be relieved by adding lactose or isopropyl-β-D-thiogalactopyranoside (IPTG).
   2793..3381    -  rep_origin     ori: high-copy-number ColE1/pMB1/pBR322/pUC origin of replication
   3552..4412    -  CDS            AmpR: β-lactamase; bla; confers resistance to ampicillin, carbenicillin, and related antibiotics
   4413..4517    -  promoter       AmpR promoter: bla
   4588..4632    -  misc_feature   bom (fragment): basis of mobility region from pBR322
>Addgene plasmid #181806 | GsI-IIC-RT | addgene full sequence | sequence record 357449 | Addgene NGS Result
GACATTGATTATTGACTAGTTATTAATAGTAATCAATTACGGGGTCATTAGTTCATAGCCCATATATGGA
GTTCCGCGTTACATAACTTACGGTAAATGGCCCGCCTGGCTGACCGCCCAACGACCCCCGCCCATTGACG
TCAATAATGACGTATGTTCCCATAGTAACGCCAATAGGGACTTTCCATTGACGTCAATGGGTGGAGTATT
TACGGTAAACTGCCCACTTGGCAGTACATCAAGTGTATCATATGCCAAGTACGCCCCCTATTGACGTCAA
TGACGGTAAATGGCCCGCCTGGCATTATGCCCAGTACATGACCTTATGGGACTTTCCTACTTGGCAGTAC
ATCTACGTATTAGTCATCGCTATTACCATGGTGATGCGGTTTTGGCAGTACATCAATGGGCGTGGATAGC
GGTTTGACTCACGGGGATTTCCAAGTCTCCACCCCATTGACGTCAATGGGAGTTTGTTTTGGCACCAAAA
TCAACGGGACTTTCCAAAATGTCGTAACAACTCCGCCCCATTGACGCAAATGGGCGGTAGGCGTGTACGG
TGGGAGGTCTATATAAGCAGAGCTGGTTTAGTGAACCGTCAGATCCGCTAGAGATCCGCGGCCGCGCCAC
CATGGACTATAAGGACCACGACGGAGACTACAAGGATCATGATATTGATTACAAAGACGATGACGATAAG
ATGGCCCCAAAGAAGAAGCGGAAGGTCGGTATCCACGGAGTCCCAGCAGCCGCATTGTTGGAAAGAATCC
TCGCCCGAGATAACCTCATAACTGCACTTAAGCGCGTAGAGGCTAATCAAGGCGCCCCTGGGATAGATGG
GGTGTCAACTGACCAACTGCGCGATTACATTCGAGCACACTGGTCAACCATACACGCACAGCTTCTCGCT
GGGACATATCGACCAGCACCAGTTCGGAGGGTCGAAATTCCAAAACCGGGAGGAGGCACAAGGCAGCTTG
GGATCCCTACCGTTGTCGACCGACTTATACAGCAGGCAATTCTCCAGGAGTTGACGCCTATTTTTGATCC
CGACTTCTCTAGCTCATCATTCGGTTTCCGCCCTGGGAGAAATGCCCACGACGCTGTTCGACAGGCACAA
GGATACATCCAAGAAGGATATCGGTATGTCGTCGATATGGATCTCGAGAAGTTTTTCGATAGAGTGAATC
ACGATATTTTGATGAGTAGAGTAGCGCGCAAGGTGAAGGATAAAAGGGTCCTCAAGTTGATTCGCGCGTA
TCTCCAAGCTGGAGTCATGATAGAAGGCGTCAAGGTGCAGACGGAAGAAGGGACACCACAAGGCGGTCCT
TTGTCTCCTCTTCTCGCCAATATCCTCCTTGACGACTTGGACAAAGAACTGGAGAAACGAGGGCTCAAGT
TTTGTCGATACGCGGACGACTGTAATATTTACGTAAAGAGCCTTAGGGCAGGGCAGCGAGTGAAGCAAAG
CATCCAACGCTTCCTTGAGAAAACTCTGAAACTCAAGGTTAATGAAGAGAAGTCCGCAGTCGACCGGCCA
TGGAAGCGCGCGTTCCTCGGGTTCTCATTTACGCCTGAAAGGAAAGCGCGGATTCGACTTGCCCCACGGA
GTATCCAAAGATTGAAGCAGAGGATACGCCAGCTCACAAACCCAAATTGGTCCATATCAATGCCAGAGCG
CATACACAGGGTGAATCAGTATGTTATGGGGTGGATAGGCTACTTTAGGCTCGTCGAAACTCCAAGTGTC
TTGCAAACGATAGAAGGATGGATAAGACGAAGGCTGAGGTTGTGCCAATGGCTTCAATGGAAAAGGGTAC
GGACTAGGATTAGGGAGCTTCGCGCCCTTGGTCTTAAGGAAACAGCCGTGATGGAAATAGCGAACACCCG
CAAAGGCGCATGGCGCACTACCAAAACACCCCAGCTTCACCAAGCATTGGGAAAGACCTACTGGACGGCG
CAAGGACTTAAAAGTCTTACTCAACGGTACTTTGAACTGCGGCAAGGTAGCGAATTCGAGCCCAAGAAGA
AGAGGAAAGTCTAACCGGTCATCATCACCATCACCATTGAGTTTAAACCCGCTGATCAGCCTCGACTGTG
CCTTCTAGTTGCCAGCCATCTGTTGTTTGCCCCTCCCCCGTGCCTTCCTTGACCCTGGAAGGTGCCACTC
CCACTGTCCTTTCCTAATAAAATGAGAAAATTGCATCGCATTGTCTGAGTAGGTGTCATTCTATTCTGGG
GGGTGGGGTGGGGCAGGACAGCAAGGGGGAGGATTGGGAAGACAATAGCAGGCATGCTGGGGATGCGGTG
GGCTCTATGGCTTCTGAGGCGGAAAGAACCAGCTGGGGCTCGATACCGTCGACCTCTAGCTAGAGCTTGG
CGTAATCATGGTCATAGCTGTTTCCTGTGTGAAATTGTTATCCGCTCACAATTCCACACAACATACGAGC
CGGAAGCATAAAGTGTAAAGCCTAGGGTGCCTAATGAGTGAGCTAACTCACATTAATTGCGTTGCGCTCA
CTGCCCGCTTTCCAGTCGGGAAACCTGTCGTGCCAGCTGCATTAATGAATCGGCCAACGCGCGGGGAGAG
GCGGTTTGCGTATTGGGCGCTCTTCCGCTTCCTCGCTCACTGACTCGCTGCGCTCGGTCGTTCGGCTGCG
GCGAGCGGTATCAGCTCACTCAAAGGCGGTAATACGGTTATCCACAGAATCAGGGGATAACGCAGGAAAG
AACATGTGAGCAAAAGGCCAGCAAAAGGCCAGGAACCGTAAAAAGGCCGCGTTGCTGGCGTTTTTCCATA
GGCTCCGCCCCCCTGACGAGCATCACAAAAATCGACGCTCAAGTCAGAGGTGGCGAAACCCGACAGGACT
ATAAAGATACCAGGCGTTTCCCCCTGGAAGCTCCCTCGTGCGCTCTCCTGTTCCGACCCTGCCGCTTACC
GGATACCTGTCCGCCTTTCTCCCTTCGGGAAGCGTGGCGCTTTCTCATAGCTCACGCTGTAGGTATCTCA
GTTCGGTGTAGGTCGTTCGCTCCAAGCTGGGCTGTGTGCACGAACCCCCCGTTCAGCCCGACCGCTGCGC
CTTATCCGGTAACTATCGTCTTGAGTCCAACCCGGTAAGACACGACTTATCGCCACTGGCAGCAGCCACT
GGTAACAGGATTAGCAGAGCGAGGTATGTAGGCGGTGCTACAGAGTTCTTGAAGTGGTGGCCTAACTACG
GCTACACTAGAAGAACAGTATTTGGTATCTGCGCTCTGCTGAAGCCAGTTACCTTCGGAAAAAGAGTTGG
TAGCTCTTGATCCGGCAAACAAACCACCGCTGGTAGCGGTGGTTTTTTTGTTTGCAAGCAGCAGATTACG
CGCAGAAAAAAAGGATCTCAAGAAGATCCTTTGATCTTTTCTACGGGGTCTGACACTCAGTGGAACGAAA
ACTCACGTTAAGGGATTTTGGTCATGAGATTATCAAAAAGGATCTTCACCTAGATCCTTTTAAATTAAAA
ATGAAGTTTTAAATCAATCTAAAGTATATATGAGTAAACTTGGTCTGACAGTTACCAATGCTTAATCAGT
GAGGCACCTATCTCAGCGATCTGTCTATTTCGTTCATCCATAGTTGCCTGACTCCCCGTCGTGTAGATAA
CTACGATACGGGAGGGCTTACCATCTGGCCCCAGTGCTGCAATGATACCGCGAGACCCACGCTCACCGGC
TCCAGATTTATCAGCAATAAACCAGCCAGCCGGAAGGGCCGAGCGCAGAAGTGGTCCTGCAACTTTATCC
GCCTCCATCCAGTCTATTAATTGTTGCCGGGAAGCTAGAGTAAGTAGTTCGCCAGTTAATAGTTTGCGCA
ACGTTGTTGCCATTGCTACAGGCATCGTGGTGTCACGCTCGTCGTTTGGTATGGCTTCATTCAGCTCCGG
TTCCCAACGATCAAGGCGAGTTACATGATCCCCCATGTTGTGCAAAAAAGCGGTTAGCTCCTTCGGTCCT
CCGATCGTTGTCAGAAGTAAGTTGGCCGCAGTGTTATCACTCATGGTTATGGCAGCACTGCATAATTCTC
TTACTGTCATGCCATCCGTAAGATGCTTTTCTGTGACTGGTGAGTACTCAACCAAGTCATTCTGAGAATA
GTGTATGCGGCGACCGAGTTGCTCTTGCCCGGCGTCAATACGGGATAATACCGCGCCACATAGCAGAACT
TTAAAAGTGCTCATCATTGGAAAACGTTCTTCGGGGCGAAAACTCTCAAGGATCTTACCGCTGTTGAGAT
CCAGTTCGATGTAACCCACTCGTGCACCCAACTGATCTTCAGCATCTTTTACTTTCACCAGCGTTTCTGG
GTGAGCAAAAACAGGAAGGCAAAATGCCGCAAAAAAGGGAATAAGGGCGACACGGAAATGTTGAATACTC
ATACTCTTCCTTTTTCAATATTATTGAAGCATTTATCAGGGTTATTGTCTCATGAGCGGATACATATTTG
AATGTATTTAGAAAAATAAACAAATAGGGGTTCCGCGCACATTTCCCCGAAAAGTGCCACCTGACGTCGA
CGGATCGGGAGATCGATCTCCCGATCCCCTAGGGTCTACTCTCAGTACAATCTGCTCTGATGCCGCATAG
TTAAGCCAGTATCTGCTCCCTGCTTGTGTGTTGGAGGTCGCTGAGTAGTGCGCGAGCAAAATTTAAGCTA
CAACAAGGCAAGGCTTGACCGACAATTGCATGAAGAATCTGCTTAGGGTTAGGCGTTTTGCGCTGCTTCG
CGATGTACGGGCCAGATATACGCGTT
